>Addgene plasmid #61686 | pET28-Rsn2 | addgene full sequence | sequence record 257694 | Addgene NGS Result
TAATACGACTCACTATAGGGGAATTGTGAGCGGATAACAATTCCCCTCTAGAAATAATTTTGTTTAACTT
TAAGAAGGAGATATACCATGGGCAGCAGCCATCATCATCATCATCACAGCAGCGGCCTGGTGCCGCGCGG
CAGCCATATGTTAATATTAGATGGGGACCTACTAAAGGACAAGTTAAAGTTACCGGTCATTGACAATCTG
TTTGGTAAAGAACTCCTTGACAAGTTTCAAGATGATATTAAGGACAAATATGGGGTGGACACCAAAGACC
TTAAGATCCTCAAGACATCAGAAGATAAAAGGTTTTACTATGTGTCGGTCGATGCTGGAGATGGCGAGAA
ATGTAAATTCAAGATTAGAAAAGATGTCGATGTTCCAAAGATGGTCGGACGCAAATGTAGGAAGGACGAT
GATGATGATGATGGATATTAGGATCCGAATTCGAGCTCCGTCGACAAGCTTGCGGCCGCACTCGAGCACC
ACCACCACCACCACTGAGATCCGGCTGCTAACAAAGCCCGAAAGGAAGCTGAGTTGGCTGCTGCCACCGC
TGAGCAATAACTAGCATAACCCCTTGGGGCCTCTAAACGGGTCTTGAGGGGTTTTTTGCTGAAAGGAGGA
ACTATATCCGGATTGGCGAATGGG
[124 nt withheld, positions 655-778]
C
[91 nt withheld, positions 780-870]
A
[49 nt withheld, positions 872-920]
CCTTTGACGTTGGAGTCCACGTTCTTT
[37 nt withheld, positions 948-984]
ACCCTATCTCGGTCTATTCTTTTGATTTATAAGGGATTTTGCCGATTTCGGCCTATTGGTTAAAAAATGA
GCTGATTTAACAAAAATTTAACGCGAATTTTAACAAAATATTAACGCTTACAATTTAGGTGGCACTTTTC
GGGGAAATGTGCGCGGAACCCCTATTTGTTTATTTTTCTAAATACATTCAAATATGTATCCGCTCATGAA
TTAATTCTTAGAAAAACTCATCGAGCATCAAATGAAACTGCAATTTATTCATATCAGGATTATCAATACC
ATATTTTTGAAAAAGCCGTTTCTGTAATGAAGGAGAAAACTCACCGAGGCAGTTCCATAGGATGGCAAGA
TCCTGGTATCGGTCTGCGATTCCGACTCGTCCAACATCAATACAACCTATTAATTTCCCCTCGTCAAAAA
TAAGGTTATCAAGTGAGAAATCACCATGAGTGACGACTGAATCCGGTGAGAATGGCAAAAGTTTATGCAT
TTCTTTCCAGACTTGTTCAACAGGCCAGCCATTACGCTCGTCATCAAAATCACTCGCATCAACCAAACCG
TTATTCATTCGTGATTGCGCCTGAGCGAGACGAAATACGCGATCGCTGTTAAAAGGACAATTACAAACAG
GAATCGAATGCAACCGGCGCAGGAACACTGCCAGCGCATCAACAATATTTTCACCTGAATCAGGATATTC
TTCTAATACCTGGAATGCTGTTTTCCCGGGGATCGCAGTGGTGAGTAACCATGCATCATCAGGAGTACGG
ATAAAATGCTTGATGGTCGGAAGAGGCATAAATTCCGTCAGCCAGTTTAGTCTGACCATCTCATCTGTAA
CATCATTGGCAACGCTACCTTTGCCATGTTTCAGAAACAACTCTGGCGCATCGGGCTTCCCATACAATCG
ATAGATTGTCGCACCTGATTGCCCGACATTATCGCGAGCCCATTTATACCCATATAAATCAGCATCCATG
TTGGAATTTAATCGCGGCCTAGAGCAAGACGTTTCCCGTTGAATATGGCTCATAACACCCCTTGTATTAC
TGTTTATGTAAGCAGACAGTTTTATTGTTCATGACCAAAATCCCTTAACGTGAGTTTTCGTTCCACTGAG
CGTCAGACCCCGTAGAAAAGATCAAAGGATCTTCTTGAGATCCTTTTTTTCTGCGCGTAATCTGCTGCTT
GCAAACAAAAAAACCACCGCTACCAGCGGTGGTTTGTTTGCCGGATCAAGAGCTACCAACTCTTTTTCCG
AAGGTAACTGGCTTCAGCAGAGCGCAGATACCAAATACTGTCCTTCTAGTGTAGCCGTAGTTAGGCCACC
ACTTCAAGAACTCTGTAGCACCGCCTACATACCTCGCTCTGCTAATCCTGTTACCAGTGGCTGCTGCCAG
TGGCGATAAGTCGTGTCTTACCGGGTTGGACTCAAGACGATAGTTACCGGATAAGGCGCAGCGGTCGGGC
TGAACGGGGGGTTCGTGCACACAGCCCAGCTTGGAGCGAACGACCTACACCGAACTGAGATACCTACAGC
GTGAGCTATGAGAAAGCGCCACGCTTCCCGAAGGGAGAAAGGCGGACAGGTATCCGGTAAGCGGCAGGGT
CGGAACAGGAGAGCGCACGAGGGAGCTTCCAGGGGGAAACGCCTGGTATCTTTATAGTCCTGTCGGGTTT
CGCCACCTCTGACTTGAGCGTCGATTTTTGTGATGCTCGTCAGGGGGGCGGAGCCTATGGAAAAACGCCA
GCAACGCGGCCTTTTTACGGTTCCTGGCCTTTTGCTGGCCTTTTGCTCACATGTTCTTTCCTGCGTTATC
CCCTGATTCTGTGGATAACCGTATTACCGCCTTTGAGTGAGCTGATACCGCTCGCCGCAGCCGAACGACC
GAGCGCAGCGAGTCAGTGAGCGAGGAAGCGGAAGAGCGCCTGATGCGGTATTTTCTCCTTACGCATCTGT
GCGGTATTTCACACCGCAATGGTGCACTCTCAGTACAATCTGCTCTGATGCCGCATAGTTAAGCCAGTAT
ACACTCCGCTATCGCTACGTGACTGGGTCATGGCTGCGCCCCGACACCCGCCAACACCCGCTGACGCGCC
CTGACGGGCTTGTCTGCTCCCGGCATCCGCTTACAGACAAGCTGTGACCGTCTCCGGGAGCTGCATGTGT
CAGAGGTTTTCACCGTCATCACCGAAACGCGCGAGGCAGCTGCGGTAAAGCTCATCAGCGTGGTCGTGAA
GCGATTCACAGATGTCTGCCTGTTCATCCGCGTCCAGCTCGTTGAGTTTCTCCAGAAGCGTTAATGTCTG
GCTTCTGATAAAGCGGGCCATGTTAAGGGCGGTTTTTTCCTGTTTGGTCACTGATGCCTCCGTGTAAGGG
GGATTTCTGTTCATGGGGGTAATGATACCGATGAAACGAGAGAGGATGCTCACGATACGGGTTACTGATG
ATGAACATGCCCGGTTACTGGAACGTTGTGAGGGTAAACAACTGGCGGTATGGATGCGGCGGGACCAGAG
AAAAATCACTCAGGGTCAATGCCAGCGCTTCGTTAATACAGATGTAGGTGTTCCACAGGGTAGCCAGCAG
CATCCTGCGATGCAGATCCGGAACATAATGGTGCAGGGCGCTGACTTCCGCGTTTCCAGACTTTACGAAA
CACGGAAACCGAAGACCATTCATGTTGTTGCTCAGGTCGCAGACGTTTTGCAGCAGCAGTCGCTTCACGT
TCGCTCGCGTATCGGTGATTCATTCTGCTAACCAGTAAGGCAACCCCGCCAGCCTAGCCGGGTCCTCAAC
GACAGGAGCACGATCATGCGCACCCGTGGGGCCGCCATGCCGGCGATAATGGCCTGCTTCTCGCCGAAAC
GTTTGGTGGCGGGACCAGTGACGAAGGCTTGAGCGAGGGCGTGCAAGATTCCGAATACCGCAAGCGACAG
GCCGATCATCGTCGCGCTCCAGCGAAAGCGGTCCTCGCCGAAAATGACCCAGAGCGCTGCCGGCACCTGT
CCTACGAGTTGCATGATAAAGAAGACAGTCATAAGTGCGGCGACGATAGTCATGCCCCGCGCCCACCGGA
AGGAGCTGACTGGGTTGAAGGCTCTCAAGGGCATCGGTCGAGATCCCGGTGCCTAATGAGTGAGCTAACT
TACATTAATTGCGTTGCGCTCACTGCCCGCTTTCCAGTCGGGAAACCTGTCGTGCCAGCTGCATTAATGA
ATCGGCCAACGCGCGGGGAGAGGCGGTTTGCGTATTGGGCGCCAGGGTGGTTTTTCTTTTCACCAGTGAG
ACGGGCAACAGCTGATTGCCCTTCACCGCCTGGCCCTGAGAGAGTTGCAGCAAGCGGTCCACGCTGGTTT
GCCCCAGCAGGCGAAAATCCTGTTTGATGGTGGTTAACGGCGGGATATAACATGAGCTGTCTTCGGTATC
GTCGTATCCCACTACCGAGATATCCGCACCAACGCGCAGCCCGGACTCGGTAATGGCGCGCATTGCGCCC
AGCGCCATCTGATCGTTGGCAACCAGCATCGCAGTGGGAACGATGCCCTCATTCAGCATTTGCATGGTTT
GTTGAAAACCGGACATGGCACTCCAGTCGCCTTCCCGTTCCGCTATCGGCTGAATTTGATTGCGAGTGAG
ATATTTATGCCAGCCAGCCAGACGCAGACGCGCCGAGACAGAACTTAATGGGCCCGCTAACAGCGCGATT
TGCTGGTGACCCAATGCGACCAGATGCTCCACGCCCAGTCGCGTACCGTCTTCATGGGAGAAAATAATAC
TGTTGATGGGTGTCTGGTCAGAGACATCAAGAAATAACGCCGGAACATTAGTGCAGGCAGCTTCCACAGC
AATGGCATCCTGGTCATCCAGCGGATAGTTAATGATCAGCCCACTGACGCGTTGCGCGAGAAGATTGTGC
ACCGCCGCTTTACAGGCTTCGACGCCGCTTCGTTCTACCATCGACACCACCACGCTGGCACCCAGTTGAT
CGGCGCGAGATTTAATCGCCGCGACAATTTGCGACGGCGCGTGCAGGGCCAGACTGGAGGTGGCAACGCC
AATCAGCAACGACTGTTTGCCCGCCAGTTGTTGTGCCACGCGGTTGGGAATGTAATTCAGCTCCGCCATC
GCCGCTTCCACTTTTTCCCGCGTTTTCGCAGAAACGTGGCTGGCCTGGTTCACCACGCGGGAAACGGTCT
GATAAGAGACACCGGCATACTCTGCGACATCGTATAACGTTACTGGTTTCACATTCACCACCCTGAATTG
ACTCTCTTCCGGGCGCTATCATGCCATACCGCGAAAGGTTTTGCGCCATTCGATGGTGTCCGGGATCTCG
ACGCTCTCCCTTATGCGACTCCTGCATTAGGAAGCAGCCCAGTAGTAGGTTGAGGCCGTTGAGCACCGCC
GCCGCAAGGAATGGTGCATGCAAGGAGATGGCGCCCAACAGTCCCCCGGCCACGGGGCCTGCCACCATAC
CCACGCCGAAACAAGCGCTCATGAGCCCGAAGTGGCGAGCCCGATCTTCCCCATCGGTGATGTCGGCGAT
ATAGGCGCCAGCAACCGCACCTGTGGCGCCGGTGATGCCGGCCACGATGCGTCCGGCGTAGAGGATCGAG
ATCTCGATCCCGCGAAAT
Features (pLannotate 1.2.2; 20 found; start..end, strand, type, name):
      1..19      +  promoter       T7 promoter: promoter for bacteriophage T7 RNA polymerase
     20..44      +  protein_bind   lac operator: The lac repressor binds to the lac operator to inhibit transcription in E. coli. This inhibition can be relieved by adding lactose or isopropyl-β-D-thiogalactopyranoside (IPTG). lac repressor encoded by lacI
     59..81      +  RBS            RBS: efficient ribosome binding site from bacteriophage T7 gene 10 (Olins and Rangwala, 1989)
    100..116     +  CDS            capTEV™ (fragment): composite tag for in vivo biotinylation, TEV protease cleavage, and 6xHis tagging
    127..144     +  CDS            thrombin site: thrombin recognition and cleavage site
    487..504     +  CDS            9xHis (fragment): 9xHis affinity tag
    514..563     +  CDS            SET1 (fragment): solubility-enhancement tag derived from T7 phage gene 10B
    571..618     +  terminator     T7 terminator: transcription terminator for bacteriophage T7 RNA polymerase
    655..1083    +  rep_origin     f1 ori (sequence partly withheld): f1 bacteriophage origin of replication; arrow indicates direction of (+) strand synthesis
   1136..1193    +  promoter       AmpR promoter (fragment): bla
   1202..2017    -  CDS            KanR: aminoglycoside phosphotransferase; aph(3')-Ia; confers resistance to kanamycin in bacteria or G418 (Geneticin®) in eukaryotes
   2139..2727    +  rep_origin     ori: high-copy-number ColE1/pMB1/pBR322/pUC origin of replication
   2913..3052    -  misc_feature   bom: basis of mobility region from pBR322
   3154..3345    -  CDS            rop: Rop protein, which maintains plasmids at low copy number; rop
   3362..3742    +  CDS            YPB1_ECOLX: Protein predicted: Swiss-Prot protein existence level 4. From Escherichia coli.
   3814..4105    -  CDS            TcR (fragment): tetracycline efflux protein; tet; confers resistance to tetracycline
   4120..4141    -  protein_bind   CAP binding site: CAP binding activates transcription in the presence of cAMP. E. coli catabolite activator protein
   4154..5236    -  CDS            lacI: lac repressor; lacI; The lac repressor binds to the lac operator to inhibit transcription in E. coli. This inhibition can be relieved by adding lactose or isopropyl-β-D-thiogalactopyranoside (IPTG).
   5237..5314    -  promoter       lacI promoter: lacI
   5322..5601    -  CDS            TcR (fragment): tetracycline efflux protein; tet; confers resistance to tetracycline
