[The description below was written by a language model from this plasmid's Addgene catalogue record and pLannotate feature annotations shown in this document.]
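Description:
pET28-Rsn2 is a bacterial expression plasmid built on the Novagen pET-28 backbone for producing ranaspumin-2 (Rsn-2), a surfactant protein from the foam nests of the túngara frog (Engystomops pustulosus), as a His-tagged fusion in E. coli. It is propagated through a ColE1/pBR322-type origin accompanied by the rop gene and bom region, which together account for its low copy number. Selection is by kanamycin through an aminoglycoside phosphotransferase (KanR) gene. An f1 origin is also present. The short tetracycline-resistance fragments and the predicted E. coli open reading frame reported by the automated annotation are non-functional remnants of the pBR322-derived backbone.

The expression cassette is the standard pET arrangement: a T7 promoter followed immediately by a lac operator, the strong T7 gene 10 ribosome binding site, and a T7 terminator, with lacI carried on the plasmid under its own promoter. Lac repressor keeps the promoter silent until IPTG is added, and transcription requires a host that supplies T7 RNA polymerase. Translation begins with the backbone-encoded N-terminal His tag (partly matched as a composite-tag fragment in the annotation), followed by a thrombin cleavage site that allows the tag to be removed after affinity purification.

The Rsn-2 coding sequence itself is not annotated in the feature table, but presumably occupies the unannotated gap between the thrombin site and a downstream His-tag match. That downstream match is probably the backbone's optional C-terminal His sequence, and the record does not say whether it is translated. The cloning method is not recorded. The construct is used for recombinant production of Rsn-2, in keeping with the structural and functional studies named in the associated publication.
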