Addgene plasmid #61686: pET28-Rsn2
Purpose: bacterial expression of ranaspumin 2 as a His-tagged fusion protein
Depositing lab: Brian Smith. Depositing organization: University of Glasgow. Publication: Ranaspumin-2: structure and function of a surfactant protein from the foam nests of a tropical frog. Mackenzie CD, Smith BO, Meister A, Blume A, Zhao X, Lu JR, Kennedy MW, Cooper A. Biophys J. 2009 Jun 17;96(12):4984-92. doi: 10.1016/j.bpj.2009.03.044. PubMed 19527658.
Backbone
  Vector backbone: pET-28
  Backbone manufacturer: Novagen
  Backbone size w/o insert (bp): 5369
  Vector type: Bacterial Expression
Growth in bacteria
  Bacterial resistance: Kanamycin, 50 μg/mL
  Growth temperature: 37°C
  Growth strain: DH5alpha
  Copy number: Low Copy
Gene/Insert
  Gene/Insert name: Ranaspumin-2 (alt name: Rsn-2)
  Species: túngara frog (Engystomops pustulosus)
  Promoter: T7
  Tag / fusion protein: His (N terminal on backbone)
  Cloning method: Unknown
  Sequencing primers: 5′ T7; 3′ T7 terminal
Terms and licenses: Academic/Nonprofit Terms; Industry Terms: Not Available to Industry
How to cite: pET28-Rsn2 was a gift from Brian Smith (Addgene plasmid # 61686 ; http://n2t.net/addgene:61686 ; RRID:Addgene_61686)
