>Addgene plasmid #61686 | pET28-Rsn2 | addgene partial sequence | sequence record 109752 | pBRrevBam 5'-GGTGATGTCGGCGATATAGG-3'
CTGTGGCGCCGGTGATGCCGGCCACGATGCGTCCGGCGTAGAGGATCGAGATCTCGATCCCGCGAAATTA
ATACGACTCACTATAGGGGAATTGTGAGCGGATAACAATTCCCCTCTAGAAATAATTTTGTTTAACTTTA
AGAAGGAGATATACCATGGGCAGCAGCCATCATCATCATCATCACAGCAGCGGCCTGGTGCCGCGCGGCA
GCCATATGTTAATATTAGATGGGGACCTACTAAAGGACAAGTTAAAGTTACCGGTCATTGACAATCTGTT
TGGTAAAGAACTCCTTGACAAGTTTCAAGATGATATTAAGGACAAATATGGGGTGGACACCAAAGACCTT
AAGATCCTCAAGACATCAGAAGATAAAAGGTTTTACTATGTGTCGGTCGATGCTGGAGATGGCGAGAAAT
GTAAATTCAAGATTAGAAAAGATGTCGATGTTCCAAAGATGGTCGGACGCAAATGTAGGAAGGACGATGA
TGATGATGATGGATATTAGGATCCGAATTCGAGCTCCGTCGACAAGCTTGCGGCCGCACTCGAGCACCAC
CACCACCACCACTGAGATCCGGCTGCTAACAAAGCCCGAAAGGAAGCTGAGTTGGCTGCTGCCACCGCTG
AGCAATAACTAGCATAACCCCTTGGGGCCTCTAAACGGGTCTTGAGGGGTTTTTTGCTGAAAGGAGGAAC
TATATCCGGATTGGCGAATGGG
[124 nt withheld, positions 723-846]
C
[91 nt withheld, positions 848-938]
AGGGTGATGGTTCACGTAGTG
