>Addgene plasmid #61686 | pET28-Rsn2 | addgene partial sequence | sequence record 109754 | T7term 5'-GCTAGTTATTGCTCAGCGG-3'
TCAGCTTCCTTTCGGGCTTTGTTAGCAGCCGGATCTCAGTGGTGGTGGTGGTGGTGCTCGAGTGCGGCCG
CAAGCTTGTCGACGGAGCTCGAATTCGGATCCTAATATCCATCATCATCATCATCGTCCTTCCTACATTT
GCGTCCGACCATCTTTGGAACATCGACATCTTTTCTAATCTTGAATTTACATTTCTCGCCATCTCCAGCA
TCGACCGACACATAGTAAAACCTTTTATCTTCTGATGTCTTGAGGATCTTAAGGTCTTTGGTGTCCACCC
CATATTTGTCCTTAATATCATCTTGAAACTTGTCAAGGAGTTCTTTACCAAACAGATTGTCAATGACCGG
TAACTTTAACTTGTCCTTTAGTAGGTCCCCATCTAATATTAACATATGGCTGCCGCGCGGCACCAGGCCG
CTGCTGTGATGATGATGATGATGGCTGCTGCCCATGGTATATCTCCTTCTTAAAGTTAAACAAAATTATT
TCTAGAGGGGAATTGTTATCCGCTCACAATTCCCCTATAGTGAGTCGTATTAATTTCGCGGGATCGAGAT
CTCGATCCTCTACGCCGGACGCATCGTGGCCGGCATCACCGGCGCCACAGGTGCGGTTGCTGGCGCCTAT
ATCGCCGACATCACCGATGGGGAAGATCGGGCTCGCCACTTCGGGCTCATGAGCGCTTGTTTCGGCGTGG
GTATGGTGGCAGGCCCCGTGGCCGGGGGACTGTTGGGCGCCATCTCCTTGCATGCACCATTCCTTGCGGC
GGCGGTGCTCAACGGCCTCAACCTACTACTGGGCTGCTTCCTAATGCAGGAGTCGCATAAGGGAGAGCGT
CGAGATCCCGGACACCATCGAATGGCGCAAAACCTTTCG
